>Addgene plasmid #226116 | p-att-ef1a-ABE8e-dCas9-BSD | addgene full sequence | sequence record 454996 | Addgene NGS Result
GGCCTTTTGCTGGCCTTTTGCTCACGAGACTCAGCGGCCGCGGTGCCAGGGCGTGCCCTTGGGCTCCCCG
GGCGCGACTAGTGAATTCAGATCTGATATCTCTGTCGGTGTGGAAAGTCCCCAGGCTCCCCAGCAGGCAG
AAGTATGCAAAGCATGCATCTCAATTAGTCAGCAACCATAGTCCGGCTCCGGTGCCCGTCAGTGGGCAGA
GCGCACATCGCCCACAGTCCCCGAGAAGTTGGGGGGAGGGGTCGGCAATTGAACCGGTGCCTAGAGAAGG
TGGCGCGGGGTAAACTGGGAAAGTGATGTCGTGTACTGGCTCCGCCTTTTTCCCGAGGGTGGGGGAGAAC
CGTATATAAGTGCAGTAGTCGCCGTGAACGTTCTTTTTCGCAACGGGTTTGCCGCCAGAACACAGGTAAG
TGCCGTGTGTGGTTCCCGCGGGCCTGGCCTCTTTACGGGTTATGGCCCTTGCGTGCCTTGAATTACTTCC
ACCTGGCTGCAGTACGTGATTCTTGATCCCGAGCTTCGGGTTGGAAGTGGGTGGGAGAGTTCGAGGCCTT
GCGCTTAAGGAGCCCCTTCGCCTCGTGCTTGAGTTGAGGCCTGGCCTGGGCGCTGGGGCCGCCGCGTGCG
AATCTGGTGGCACCTTCGCGCCTGTCTCGCTGCTTTCGATAAGTCTCTAGCCATTTAAAATTTTTGATGA
CCTGCTGCGACGCTTTTTTTCTGGCAAGATAGTCTTGTAAATGCGGGCCAAGATCTGCACACTGGTATTT
CGGTTTTTGGGGCCGCGGGCGGCGACGGGGCCCGTGCGTCCCAGCGCACATGTTCGGCGAGGCGGGGCCT
GCGAGCGCGGCCACCGAGAATCGGACGGGGGTAGTCTCAAGCTGGCCGGCCTGCTCTGGTGCCTGGCCTC
GCGCCGCCGTGTATCGCCCCGCCCTGGGCGGCAAGGCTGGCCCGGTCGGCACCAGTTGCGTGAGCGGAAA
GATGGCCGCTTCCCGGCCCTGCTGCAGGGAGCTCAAAATGGAGGACGCGGCGCTCGGGAGAGCGGGCGGG
TGAGTCACCCACACAAAGGAAAAGGGCCTTTCCGTCCTCAGCCGTCGCTTCATGTGACTCCACGGAGTAC
CGGGCGCCGTCCAGGCACCTCGATTAGTTCTCGAGCTTTTGGAGTACGTCGTCTTTAGGTTGGGGGGAGG
GGTTTTATGCGATGGAGTTTCCCCACACTGAGTGGGTGGAGACTGAAGTTAGGCCAGCTTGGCACTTGAT
GTAATTCTCCTTGGAATTTGCCCTTTTTGAGTTTGGATCTTGGTTCATTCTCAAGCCTCAGACAGTGGTT
CAAAGTTTTTTTCTTCCATTTCAGGTGTCGTGACGTACGGCCACCATGAAACGGACAGCCGACGGAAGCG
AGTTCGAGTCACCAAAGAAGAAGCGGAAAGTCTCTGAGGTGGAGTTTTCCCACGAGTACTGGATGAGACA
TGCCCTGACCCTGGCCAAGAGGGCACGGGATGAGAGGGAGGTGCCTGTGGGAGCCGTGCTGGTGCTGAAC
AATAGAGTGATCGGCGAGGGCTGGAACAGAGCCATCGGCCTGCACGACCCAACAGCCCATGCCGAAATTA
TGGCCCTGAGACAGGGCGGCCTGGTCATGCAGAACTACAGACTGATTGACGCCACCCTGTACGTGACATT
CGAGCCTTGCGTGATGTGCGCCGGCGCCATGATCCACTCTAGGATCGGCCGCGTGGTGTTTGGATGGAGA
AATTCTAAAAGAGGCGCCGCAGGCTCCCTGATGAACGTGCTGAACTACCCCGGCATGAATCACCGCGTCG
AAATTACCGAGGGAATCCTGGCAGATGAATGTGCCGCCCTGCTGTGCGATTTCTATCGGATGCCTAGACA
GGTGTTCAATGCTCAGAAGAAGGCCCAGAGCTCCATCAACTCCGGAGGATCTAGCGGAGGCTCCTCTGGC
TCTGAGACACCTGGCACAAGCGAGAGCGCAACACCTGAAAGCAGCGGGGGCAGCAGCGGGGGGTCAGACA
AGAAGTACAGCATCGGCCTGGCCATCGGCACCAACTCTGTGGGCTGGGCCGTGATCACCGACGAGTACAA
GGTGCCCAGCAAGAAATTCAAGGTGCTGGGCAACACCGACCGGCACAGCATCAAGAAGAACCTGATCGGA
GCCCTGCTGTTCGACAGCGGCGAAACAGCCGAGGCCACCCGGCTGAAGAGAACCGCCAGAAGAAGATACA
CCAGACGGAAGAACCGGATCTGCTATCTGCAAGAGATCTTCAGCAACGAGATGGCCAAGGTGGACGACAG
CTTCTTCCACAGACTGGAAGAGTCCTTCCTGGTGGAAGAGGATAAGAAGCACGAGCGGCACCCCATCTTC
GGCAACATCGTGGACGAGGTGGCCTACCACGAGAAGTACCCCACCATCTACCACCTGAGAAAGAAACTGG
TGGACAGCACCGACAAGGCCGACCTGCGGCTGATCTATCTGGCCCTGGCCCACATGATCAAGTTCCGGGG
CCACTTCCTGATCGAGGGCGACCTGAACCCCGACAACAGCGACGTGGACAAGCTGTTCATCCAGCTGGTG
CAGACCTACAACCAGCTGTTCGAGGAAAACCCCATCAACGCCAGCGGCGTGGACGCCAAGGCCATCCTGT
CTGCCAGACTGAGCAAGAGCAGACGGCTGGAAAATCTGATCGCCCAGCTGCCCGGCGAGAAGAAGAATGG
CCTGTTCGGCAACCTGATTGCCCTGAGCCTGGGCCTGACCCCCAACTTCAAGAGCAACTTCGACCTGGCC
GAGGATGCCAAACTGCAGCTGAGCAAGGACACCTACGACGACGACCTGGACAACCTGCTGGCCCAGATCG
GCGACCAGTACGCCGACCTGTTTCTGGCCGCCAAGAACCTGTCCGACGCCATCCTGCTGAGCGACATCCT
GAGAGTGAACACCGAGATCACCAAGGCCCCCCTGAGCGCCTCTATGATCAAGAGATACGACGAGCACCAC
CAGGACCTGACCCTGCTGAAAGCTCTCGTGCGGCAGCAGCTGCCTGAGAAGTACAAAGAGATTTTCTTCG
ACCAGAGCAAGAACGGCTACGCCGGCTACATTGACGGCGGAGCCAGCCAGGAAGAGTTCTACAAGTTCAT
CAAGCCCATCCTGGAAAAGATGGACGGCACCGAGGAACTGCTCGTGAAGCTGAACAGAGAGGACCTGCTG
CGGAAGCAGCGGACCTTCGACAACGGCAGCATCCCCCACCAGATCCACCTGGGAGAGCTGCACGCCATTC
TGCGGCGGCAGGAAGATTTTTACCCATTCCTGAAGGACAACCGGGAAAAGATCGAGAAGATCCTGACCTT
CCGCATCCCCTACTACGTGGGCCCTCTGGCCAGGGGAAACAGCAGATTCGCCTGGATGACCAGAAAGAGC
GAGGAAACCATCACCCCCTGGAACTTCGAGGAAGTGGTGGACAAGGGCGCTTCCGCCCAGAGCTTCATCG
AGCGGATGACCAACTTCGATAAGAACCTGCCCAACGAGAAGGTGCTGCCCAAGCACAGCCTGCTGTACGA
GTACTTCACCGTGTATAACGAGCTGACCAAAGTGAAATACGTGACCGAGGGAATGAGAAAGCCCGCCTTC
CTGAGCGGCGAGCAGAAAAAGGCCATCGTGGACCTGCTGTTCAAGACCAACCGGAAAGTGACCGTGAAGC
AGCTGAAAGAGGACTACTTCAAGAAAATCGAGTGCTTCGACTCCGTGGAAATCTCCGGCGTGGAAGATCG
GTTCAACGCCTCCCTGGGCACATACCACGATCTGCTGAAAATTATCAAGGACAAGGACTTCCTGGACAAT
GAGGAAAACGAGGACATTCTGGAAGATATCGTGCTGACCCTGACACTGTTTGAGGACAGAGAGATGATCG
AGGAACGGCTGAAAACCTATGCCCACCTGTTCGACGACAAAGTGATGAAGCAGCTGAAGCGGCGGAGATA
CACCGGCTGGGGCAGGCTGAGCCGGAAGCTGATCAACGGCATCCGGGACAAGCAGTCCGGCAAGACAATC
CTGGATTTCCTGAAGTCCGACGGCTTCGCCAACAGAAACTTCATGCAGCTGATCCACGACGACAGCCTGA
CCTTTAAAGAGGACATCCAGAAAGCCCAGGTGTCCGGCCAGGGCGATAGCCTGCACGAGCACATTGCCAA
TCTGGCCGGCAGCCCCGCCATTAAGAAGGGCATCCTGCAGACAGTGAAGGTGGTGGACGAGCTCGTGAAA
GTGATGGGCCGGCACAAGCCCGAGAACATCGTGATCGAAATGGCCAGAGAGAACCAGACCACCCAGAAGG
GACAGAAGAACAGCCGCGAGAGAATGAAGCGGATCGAAGAGGGCATCAAAGAGCTGGGCAGCCAGATCCT
GAAAGAACACCCCGTGGAAAACACCCAGCTGCAGAACGAGAAGCTGTACCTGTACTACCTGCAGAATGGG
CGGGATATGTACGTGGACCAGGAACTGGACATCAACCGGCTGTCCGACTACGATGTGGACGCCATCGTGC
CTCAGAGCTTTCTGAAGGACGACTCCATCGACAACAAGGTGCTGACCAGAAGCGACAAGAACCGGGGCAA
GAGCGACAACGTGCCCTCCGAAGAGGTCGTGAAGAAGATGAAGAACTACTGGCGGCAGCTGCTGAACGCC
AAGCTGATTACCCAGAGAAAGTTCGACAATCTGACCAAGGCCGAGAGAGGCGGCCTGAGCGAACTGGATA
AGGCCGGCTTCATCAAGAGACAGCTGGTGGAAACCCGGCAGATCACAAAGCACGTGGCACAGATCCTGGA
CTCCCGGATGAACACTAAGTACGACGAGAATGACAAGCTGATCCGGGAAGTGAAAGTGATCACCCTGAAG
TCCAAGCTGGTGTCCGATTTCCGGAAGGATTTCCAGTTTTACAAAGTGCGCGAGATCAACAACTACCACC
ACGCCCACGACGCCTACCTGAACGCCGTCGTGGGAACCGCCCTGATCAAAAAGTACCCTAAGCTGGAAAG
CGAGTTCGTGTACGGCGACTACAAGGTGTACGACGTGCGGAAGATGATCGCCAAGAGCGAGCAGGAAATC
GGCAAGGCTACCGCCAAGTACTTCTTCTACAGCAACATCATGAACTTTTTCAAGACCGAGATTACCCTGG
CCAACGGCGAGATCCGGAAGCGGCCTCTGATCGAGACAAACGGCGAAACCGGGGAGATCGTGTGGGATAA
GGGCCGGGATTTTGCCACCGTGCGGAAAGTGCTGAGCATGCCCCAAGTGAATATCGTGAAAAAGACCGAG
GTGCAGACAGGCGGCTTCAGCAAAGAGTCTATCCTGCCCAAGAGGAACAGCGATAAGCTGATCGCCAGAA
AGAAGGACTGGGACCCTAAGAAGTACGGCGGCTTCGACAGCCCCACCGTGGCCTATTCTGTGCTGGTGGT
GGCCAAAGTGGAAAAGGGCAAGTCCAAGAAACTGAAGAGTGTGAAAGAGCTGCTGGGGATCACCATCATG
GAAAGAAGCAGCTTCGAGAAGAATCCCATCGACTTTCTGGAAGCCAAGGGCTACAAAGAAGTGAAAAAGG
ACCTGATCATCAAGCTGCCTAAGTACTCCCTGTTCGAGCTGGAAAACGGCCGGAAGAGAATGCTGGCCTC
TGCCGGCGAACTGCAGAAGGGAAACGAACTGGCCCTGCCCTCCAAATATGTGAACTTCCTGTACCTGGCC
AGCCACTATGAGAAGCTGAAGGGCTCCCCCGAGGATAATGAGCAGAAACAGCTGTTTGTGGAACAGCACA
AGCACTACCTGGACGAGATCATCGAGCAGATCAGCGAGTTCTCCAAGAGAGTGATCCTGGCCGACGCTAA
TCTGGACAAAGTGCTGTCCGCCTACAACAAGCACCGGGATAAGCCCATCAGAGAGCAGGCCGAGAATATC
ATCCACCTGTTTACCCTGACCAATCTGGGAGCCCCTGCCGCCTTCAAGTACTTTGACACCACCATCGACC
GGAAGAGGTACACCAGCACCAAAGAGGTGCTGGACGCCACCCTGATCCACCAGAGCATCACCGGCCTGTA
CGAGACACGGATCGACCTGTCTCAGCTGGGAGGCGACAAAAGGCCGGCGGCCACGAAAAAGGCCGGCCAG
GCAAAAAAGAAAAAGGGAAGCGGAGCTACTAACTTCAGCCTGCTGAAGCAGGCTGGAGACGTGGAGGAGA
ACCCTGGACCTATGGCCAAGCCTTTGTCTCAAGAAGAATCCACCCTCATTGAAAGAGCAACGGCTACAAT
CAACAGCATCCCCATCTCTGAAGACTACAGCGTCGCCAGCGCAGCTCTCTCTAGCGACGGCCGCATCTTC
ACTGGTGTCAATGTATATCATTTTACTGGGGGACCTTGTGCAGAACTCGTGGTGCTGGGCACTGCTGCTG
CTGCGGCAGCTGGCAACCTGACTTGTATCGTCGCGATCGGAAATGAGAACAGGGGCATCTTGAGCCCCTG
CGGACGGTGCCGACAGGTGCTTCTCGATCTGCATCCTGGGATCAAAGCCATAGTGAAGGACAGTGATGGA
CAGCCGACGGCAGTTGGGATTCGTGAATTGCTGCCCTCTGGTTATGTGTGGGAGGGCTAAGAATTCTAAC
TAGAGCTCGCTGATCAGCCTCGACTGTGCCTTCTAGTTGCCAGCCATCTGTTGTTTGCCCCTCCCCCGTG
CCTTCCTTGACCCTGGAAGGTGCCACTCCCACTGTCCTTTCCTAATAAAATGAGGAAATTGCATCGCATT
GTCTGAGTAGGTGTCATTCTATTCTGGGGGGTGGGGTGGGGCAGGACAGCAAGGGGGAGGATTGGGAAGA
GAATAGCAGGCATGCTGGGGACCTGCAGGAGCTCGTCGACCCATGGGGGCCCGCCCCAACTGGGGTAACC
TTTGAGTTCTCTCAGTTGGGGGTAATCAGCATCATGATGCCTGATGCGGTATTTTCTCCTTACGCATCTG
TGCGGTATTTCACACCGCATA
[95 nt withheld, positions 7022-7116]
T
[46 nt withheld, positions 7118-7163]
C
[141 nt withheld, positions 7165-7305]
CCTTTGACGTTGGAGTCCACGTTCTTT
[37 nt withheld, positions 7333-7369]
ACTCTATCTCGGGCTATTCTTTTGATTTATAAGGGATTTTGCCGATTTCGGTCTATTGGTTAAAAAATGA
GCTGATTTAACAAAAATTTAACGCGAATTTTAACAAAATATTAACGTTTACAATTTTATGGTGCACTCTC
AGTACAATCTGCTCTGATGCCGCATAGTTAAGCCAGCCCCGACACCCGCCAACACCCGCTGACGCGCCCT
GACGGGCTTGTCTGCTCCCGGCATCCGCTTACAGACAAGCTGTGACCGTCTCCGGGAGCTGCATGTGTCA
GAGGTTTTCACCGTCATCACCGAAACGCGCGAGACGAAAGGGCCTCGTGATACGCCTATTTTTATAGGTT
AATGTCATGATAATAATGGTTTCTTAGACGTCAGGTGGCACTTTTCGGGGAAATGTGCGCGGAACCCCTA
TTTGTTTATTTTTCTAAATACATTCAAATATGTATCCGCTCATGAGACAATAACCCTGATAAATGCTTCA
ATAATATTGAAAAAGGAAGAGTATGAGTATTCAACATTTCCGTGTCGCCCTTATTCCCTTTTTTGCGGCA
TTTTGCCTTCCTGTTTTTGCTCACCCAGAAACGCTGGTGAAAGTAAAAGATGCTGAAGATCAGTTGGGTG
CACGAGTGGGTTACATCGAACTGGATCTCAACAGCGGTAAGATCCTTGAGAGTTTTCGCCCCGAAGAACG
TTTTCCAATGATGAGCACTTTTAAAGTTCTGCTATGTGGCGCGGTATTATCCCGTATTGACGCCGGGCAA
GAGCAACTCGGTCGCCGCATACACTATTCTCAGAATGACTTGGTTGAGTACTCACCAGTCACAGAAAAGC
ATCTTACGGATGGCATGACAGTAAGAGAATTATGCAGTGCTGCCATAACCATGAGTGATAACACTGCGGC
CAACTTACTTCTGACAACGATCGGAGGACCGAAGGAGCTAACCGCTTTTTTGCACAACATGGGGGATCAT
GTAACTCGCCTTGATCGTTGGGAACCGGAGCTGAATGAAGCCATACCAAACGACGAGCGTGACACCACGA
TGCCTGTAGCAATGGCAACAACGTTGCGCAAACTATTAACTGGCGAACTACTTACTCTAGCTTCCCGGCA
ACAATTAATAGACTGGATGGAGGCGGATAAAGTTGCAGGACCACTTCTGCGCTCGGCCCTTCCGGCTGGC
TGGTTTATTGCTGATAAATCTGGAGCCGGTGAGCGTGGAAGCCGCGGTATCATTGCAGCACTGGGGCCAG
ATGGTAAGCCCTCCCGTATCGTAGTTATCTACACGACGGGGAGTCAGGCAACTATGGATGAACGAAATAG
ACAGATCGCTGAGATAGGTGCCTCACTGATTAAGCATTGGTAACTGTCAGACCAAGTTTACTCATATATA
CTTTAGATTGATTTAAAACTTCATTTTTAATTTAAAAGGATCTAGGTGAAGATCCTTTTTGATAATCTCA
TGACCAAAATCCCTTAACGTGAGTTTTCGTTCCACTGAGCGTCAGACCCCGTAGAAAAGATCAAAGGATC
TTCTTGAGATCCTTTTTTTCTGCGCGTAATCTGCTGCTTGCAAACAAAAAAACCACCGCTACCAGCGGTG
GTTTGTTTGCCGGATCAAGAGCTACCAACTCTTTTTCCGAAGGTAACTGGCTTCAGCAGAGCGCAGATAC
CAAATACTGTTCTTCTAGTGTAGCCGTAGTTAGGCCACCACTTCAAGAACTCTGTAGCACCGCCTACATA
CCTCGCTCTGCTAATCCTGTTACCAGTGGCTGCTGCCAGTGGCGATAAGTCGTGTCTTACCGGGTTGGAC
TCAAGACGATAGTTACCGGATAAGGCGCAGCGGTCGGGCTGAACGGGGGGTTCGTGCACACAGCCCAGCT
TGGAGCGAACGACCTACACCGAACTGAGATACCTACAGCGTGAGCTATGAGAAAGCGCCACGCTTCCCGA
AGGGAGAAAGGCGGACAGGTATCCGGTAAGCGGCAGGGTCGGAACAGGAGAGCGCACGAGGGAGCTTCCA
GGGGGAAACGCCTGGTATCTTTATAGTCCTGTCGGGTTTCGCCACCTCTGACTTGAGCGTCGATTTTTGT
GATGCTCGTCAGGGGGGCGGAGCCTATGGAAAAACGCCAGCAACGCGGCCTTTTTACGGTTCCT
Features (pLannotate 1.2.2; 16 found; start..end, strand, type, name):
     43..76      +  protein_bind   attB: minimal attB site for the φC31 integrase (Groth et al., 2000) phage φC31 integrase
    107..184     +  promoter       SV40 promoter (fragment): SV40 enhancer and early promoter
    185..1363    +  promoter       EF-1α promoter: strong constitutive promoter for human elongation factor EF-1α
   1433..1924    +  CDS            tadA: TADA_ECOLI - Also known as yfhC. Experimental evidence at protein level: Swiss-Prot protein existence level 1. Catalyzes the deamination of adenosine to inosine at the wobble position 34 of tRNA(Arg2). Essential for cell viability. From Escherichia coli (strain K12).
   2027..6127    +  CDS            Cas9: Cas9 (Csn1) endonuclease from the Streptococcus pyogenes Type II CRISPR/Cas system generates RNA-guided double strand breaks in DNA
   6128..6175    +  CDS            nucleoplasmin NLS: bipartite nuclear localization signal from nucleoplasmin
   6242..6640    +  CDS            BSD: blasticidin S deaminase; Aspergillus terreus BSD; confers resistance to blasticidin
   6674..6785    +  polyA_signal   bGH poly(A) signal: bovine growth hormone polyadenylation signal
   6913..6952    +  protein_bind   phage φC31 attP (fragment): attachment site of phage φC31 phage φC31 integrase
   6970..7021    -  misc_feature   bom (fragment): basis of mobility region from pBR322
   7040..7495    +  rep_origin     f1 ori (sequence partly withheld): f1 bacteriophage origin of replication; arrow indicates direction of (+) strand synthesis
   7496..7545    -  misc_feature   bom (fragment): basis of mobility region from pBR322
   7647..7682    -  CDS            rop (fragment): Rop protein, which maintains plasmids at low copy number; rop
   7777..7881    +  promoter       AmpR promoter: bla
   7882..8742    +  CDS            AmpR: β-lactamase; bla; confers resistance to ampicillin, carbenicillin, and related antibiotics
   8913..9501    +  rep_origin     ori: high-copy-number ColE1/pMB1/pBR322/pUC origin of replication
