[The description below was written by a language model from this plasmid's Addgene catalogue record and pLannotate feature annotations shown in this document.]
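Description:
p-att-ef1a-ABE8e-dCas9-BSD is a 9.5 kb mammalian expression and CRISPR plasmid built on the ABE8e adenine base editor backbone and designed as a parental plasmid for minicircle production. In bacteria it is maintained at high copy through a ColE1/pUC-type origin and selected with ampicillin via the β-lactamase gene and its own promoter. An f1 phage origin and small remnants of pBR322 bom and rop sequences are also annotated in the backbone.

The payload is a single expression unit driven by the human EF-1α promoter, preceded by a short SV40 enhancer/early promoter fragment. It encodes a TadA-derived adenosine deaminase domain (the evolved ABE8e deaminase) fused to Streptococcus pyogenes Cas9, followed by a bipartite nucleoplasmin nuclear localization signal. According to the depositor, the nickase Cas9 of the parent vector was converted to catalytically dead dCas9 using a redesigned synthetic fragment, so the editor should deaminate adenines at guide-targeted sites without cutting either DNA strand. Downstream in the same orientation lies the blasticidin S deaminase (BSD) coding sequence, followed by the bGH polyadenylation signal. The table shows no separate promoter for BSD, suggesting co-expression with the editor, but the linking element is not annotated. No guide RNA cassette is listed, so the guide must be supplied separately.

The whole cassette is flanked by a φC31 attB site upstream and a φC31 attP fragment downstream. Integrase-mediated recombination between them would excise the expression unit as a minicircle free of the bacterial origin and resistance gene, consistent with the associated work on cell-free minicircle generation for mammalian genome editing. Blasticidin allows enrichment of cells expressing the editor.
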