Addgene plasmid #226116: p-att-ef1a-ABE8e-dCas9-BSD
Purpose: Using promoter ef1a expresses ABE8e-dCas9 protein with Blasticidin selection
Depositing lab: George Church. Depositing organization: Harvard Medical School. Publication: Plasmid2MC: efficient cell-free generation of high-purity minicircle DNA for genome editing in mammalian cells. Oliynyk RT, Mahas A, Karpinski E, Church GM. Commun Biol. 2025 Dec 16;8(1):1778. doi: 10.1038/s42003-025-09157-7. PubMed 41402634.
Backbone
  Vector backbone: ABE8e (Addgene #138489)
  Backbone manufacturer: David Liu
  Vector type: Mammalian Expression, CRISPR
  Selectable markers: Blasticidin
Growth in bacteria
  Bacterial resistance: Ampicillin, 100 μg/mL
  Growth temperature: 37°C
  Growth strain: DH5alpha
  Copy number: High Copy
Gene/Insert
  Gene/Insert name: BSD (alt name: Blasticidin S deaminase)
  Species: Synthetic
Terms and licenses: Academic/Nonprofit Terms; Industry Terms: Not Available to Industry
Depositor comments: All inserts were synthetically produced by Twist Bio. nCas9 was converted to dCas9 via a redesigned fragment. Please visit https://doi.org/10.1101/2024.07.08.602524 for bioRxiv preprint.
How to cite: p-att-ef1a-ABE8e-dCas9-BSD was a gift from George Church (Addgene plasmid # 226116 ; http://n2t.net/addgene:226116 ; RRID:Addgene_226116)
